Addgene plasmid #25239: HAT1
Purpose: Bacterial expression for structure determination; may not be full ORF
Depositing lab: Cheryl Arrowsmith. Depositing organization: University of Toronto.
Backbone
  Vector backbone: pET28a-LIC
  Backbone manufacturer: SGC
  Backbone size w/o insert (bp): 7328
  Vector type: Bacterial Expression
Growth in bacteria
  Bacterial resistance: Kanamycin, 50 μg/mL
  Growth temperature: 37°C
  Growth strain: DH5alpha
  Copy number: Low Copy
Gene/Insert
  Gene/Insert name: HAT1_05 (alt names: PDB: 2P0W, 6UHD; histone acetyltransferase 1; HAT1)
  Species: H. sapiens (human)
  Insert size (bp): 966
  Entrez Gene: HAT1 (a.k.a. KAT1)
  Tag / fusion protein: His (N terminal on insert)
  Cloning method: Restriction Enzyme
  Sequencing primers: 5′ T7; 3′ T7-term
Terms and licenses: Academic/Nonprofit Terms; Industry Terms: Not Available to Industry
How to cite: HAT1 was a gift from Cheryl Arrowsmith (Addgene plasmid # 25239 ; http://n2t.net/addgene:25239 ; RRID:Addgene_25239)
