[The description below was written by a language model from this plasmid's Addgene catalogue record.]
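Description:
HAT1 is a bacterial expression plasmid built on pET28a-LIC, a ligation-independent-cloning derivative of the pET28a backbone (listed at 7328 bp without insert). It is recorded as a low-copy plasmid selected with kanamycin and maintained in a standard E. coli cloning strain. No feature table accompanies the record, so the promoter and origin are not explicitly stated. However, the pET28a lineage and the listed T7 and T7-terminator sequencing primers indicate that the insert sits between a T7 promoter and T7 terminator. This arrangement drives high-level transcription in E. coli hosts that supply T7 RNA polymerase.

The payload is a 966 bp fragment of human HAT1 (histone acetyltransferase 1, also known as KAT1), designated HAT1_05, carrying an N-terminal His tag that allows purification of the recombinant protein by immobilised metal affinity chromatography. The record notes that the insert may not be the full open reading frame, which is typical of constructs whose boundaries have been trimmed to a stable, crystallisable domain. The exact residue boundaries are not given, nor is any protease cleavage site between the tag and the protein. The cloning method is listed as restriction enzyme, even though the backbone is designed for ligation-independent cloning.

The stated purpose is bacterial production of HAT1 protein for structure determination, and the alternative names link the construct to deposited crystal structures of the enzyme. It is suited to producing purified HAT1 for crystallography and potentially for related biochemical work on this histone acetyltransferase.
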