>Addgene plasmid #25239 | HAT1 | depositor partial sequence | sequence record 11713 | Author sequence
AAGAAACTGGCAGAGTACAAATGTAACACCAACACAGCAATTGAACTAAAATTAGTTCGTTTTCCTGAAG
ATCTTGAAAATGACATTAGAACTTTCTTTCCTGAGTATACCCATCAACTCTTTGGGGATGATGAAACTGC
TTTTGGTTACAAGGGTCTAAAGATCCTGTTATACTATATTGCTGGTAGCCTGTCAACAATGTTCCGTGTT
GAATATGCATCTAAAGTTGATGAGAACTTTGACTGTGTAGAGGCAGATGATGTTGAGGGCAAAATTAGAC
AAATCATTCCACCTGGATTTTGCACAAACACGAATGATTTCCTTTCTTTACTGGAAAAGGAAGTTGATTT
CAAGCCATTCGGAACCTTACTTCATACCTACTCAGTTCTCAGTCCAACAGGAGGAGAAAACTTTACCTTT
CAGATATATAAGGCTGACATGACATGTAGAGGCTTTCGAGAATATCATGAAAGGCTTCAGACCTTTTTGA
TGTGGTTTATTGAAACTGCTAGCTTTATTGACGTGGATGATGAAAGATGGCACTACTTTCTAGTATTTGA
GAAGTATAATAAGGATGGAGCTACGCTCTTTGCGACCGTAGGCTACATGACAGTCTATAATTACTATGTG
TACCCAGACAAAACCCGGCCACGTGTAAGTCAGATGCTGATTTTGACTCCATTTCAAGGTCAAGGCCATG
GTGCTCAACTTCTTGAAACAGTTCATAGATACTACACTGAATTTCCTACAGTTCTTGATATTACAGCGGA
AGATCCATCCAAAAGCTATGTGAAATTACGAGACTTTGTGCTTGTGAAGCTTTGTCAAGATTTGCCCTGT
TTTTCCCGGGAAAAATTAATGCAAGGATTCAATGAAGATATGGCGATAGAGGCACAACAGAAGTTCAAAA
TAAATAAGCAACACGCTAGAAGGGTTTATGAAATTCTTCGACTACTGGTAACTGAC
