>Addgene plasmid #25239 | HAT1 | addgene partial sequence | sequence record 31319 | 25239 with T7
TGAATATTTTGTTTACTTTAGAAGGAGATATACCATGGGCAGCAGCCATCATCATCATCATCACAGCAGC
GGCCTGGTTCCGCGTGGTAGTAAGAAACTGGCAGAGTACAAATGTAACACCAACACAGCAATTGAACTAA
AATTAGTTCGTTTTCCTGAAGATCTTGAAAATGACATTAGAACTTTCTTTCCTGAGTATACCCATCAACT
CTTTGGGGATGATGAAACTGCTTTTGGTTACAAGGGTCTAAAGATCCTGTTATACTATATTGCTGGTAGC
CTGTCAACAATGTTCCGTGTTGAATATGCATCTAAAGTTGATGAGAACTTTGACTGTGTAGAGGCAGATG
ATGTTGAGGGCAAAATTAGACAAATCATTCCACCTGGATTTTGCACAAACACGAATGATTTCCTTTCTTT
ACTGGAAAAGGAAGTTGATTTCAAGCCATTCGGAACCTTACTTCATACCTACTCAGTTCTCAGTCCAACA
GGAGGAGAAAACTTTACCTTTCAGATATATAAGGCTGACATGACATGTAGAGGCTTTCGAGAATATCATG
AAAGGCTTCAGACCTTTTTGATGTGGTTTATTGAAACTGCTAGCTTTATTGACGTGGATGATGAAAGATG
GCACTACTTTCTAGTATTTGAGAAGTATAATAAGGATGGAGCTACGCTCTTTGCGACCGTAGGCTACATG
ACAGTCTATAATTACTATGTGTACCCAGACAAAACCCGGCCACGTGTAAGTCAGATGCTGATTTTGACTC
CATTTCAAGGTCAAGGCCATGGTGCTCAACTTCTTGAAACAGTTCATAGATACTACACTGAATTTCCTAC
AGTTCTTGATATTACAGCGGAAGATC
